Addgene plasmid #239722: pKG2309_pGEEC524_pShip-EFS-ZF10-NS3-p65-bGH
Purpose: Plasmid expressing a grazoprevir-inducible transcriptional activator
Depositing lab: Kate Galloway. Depositing organization: Massachusetts Institute of Technology. Publication: High-resolution profiling reveals coupled transcriptional and translational regulation of transgenes. Peterman EL, Ploessl DS, Love KS, Sanabria V, Daniels RF, Johnstone CP, Godavarti DR, Kabaria SR, Oakes CG, Pai AA, Galloway KE. Nucleic Acids Research, Volume 53, Issue 11, 24 June 2025, gkaf528 10.1093/nar/gkaf528 PubMed 39651241.
Backbone
  Vector backbone: pShip
  Vector type: Synthetic Biology
Growth in bacteria
  Bacterial resistance: Kanamycin, 50 μg/mL
  Growth temperature: 30°C
  Growth strain: NEB Stable
  Copy number: High Copy
Gene/Insert
  Gene/Insert name: ZF10-NS3-p65
  Species: Synthetic
  Cloning method: Golden Gate
Terms and licenses: Academic/Nonprofit Terms; Industry Terms: Not Available to Industry
Depositor comments: Please visit https://doi.org/10.1101/2024.11.26.625483 for bioRxiv preprint.
How to cite: pKG2309_pGEEC524_pShip-EFS-ZF10-NS3-p65-bGH was a gift from Kate Galloway (Addgene plasmid # 239722 ; http://n2t.net/addgene:239722 ; RRID:Addgene_239722)
