[The description below was written by a language model from this plasmid's Addgene catalogue record and pLannotate feature annotations shown in this document.]
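Description:
pKG2309_pGEEC524_pShip-EFS-ZF10-NS3-p65-bGH is a compact (about 4.6 kb) synthetic-biology plasmid built by Golden Gate assembly in the pShip backbone, designed to express a grazoprevir-inducible transcriptional activator in mammalian cells. It is propagated in E. coli through a high-copy ColE1/pUC-type origin and selected with kanamycin via an aph(3')-Ia aminoglycoside phosphotransferase gene. rrnB T1 and T2 terminators lie between the bacterial maintenance region and the expression cassette, where they likely insulate the insert from read-through transcription.

The payload is a single transcription unit driven by the EFS promoter, annotated as the core promoter of human EF-1α, and terminated by the bovine growth hormone polyadenylation signal. The open reading frame encodes a synthetic fusion, ZF10-NS3-p65. The region upstream of an annotated 3xFLAG epitope tag is not annotated, and presumably holds the ZF10 zinc-finger DNA-binding domain. Downstream lie a fragment of the hepatitis C virus (genotype 1a, H77) polyprotein and then the activation domain of human RelA (p65). The automated annotation carries the polyprotein's generic polymerase description, but the construct name indicates that this segment is the NS3 protease domain.

In designs of this type, the self-cleaving NS3 protease separates the DNA-binding and activation domains unless it is blocked by an inhibitor such as grazoprevir, which preserves the intact activator; the record does not detail the cleavage-site arrangement. The plasmid carries no reporter or ZF10-responsive promoter, so it would be paired with a separate target construct. It comes from a study of coupled transcriptional and translational regulation of transgenes.
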