Features (pLannotate 1.2.2; 9 found; start..end, strand, type, name):
    122..931     +  CDS            KanR: aminoglycoside phosphotransferase; aph(3')-Ia; confers resistance to kanamycin in bacteria or G418 (Geneticin®) in eukaryotes
   1021..1609    +  rep_origin     ori: high-copy-number ColE1/pMB1/pBR322/pUC origin of replication
   1777..1820    -  terminator     rrnB T1 terminator: Escherichia coli rrnB; transcription terminator T1 from the E. coli rrnB gene
   1952..1979    +  terminator     rrnB T2 terminator: transcription terminator T2 from the E. coli rrnB gene
   2047..2258    +  promoter       EF-1α core promoter: core promoter for human elongation factor EF-1α
   2811..2876    +  CDS            3xFLAG: three tandem FLAG® epitope tags, followed by an enterokinase cleavage site
   3093..3671    +  CDS            POLG_HCV77 (fragment): Experimental evidence at protein level: Swiss-Prot protein existence level 1. [RNA-directed RNA polymerase]: RNA-dependent RNA polymerase that performs primer-template recognition and RNA synthesis during viral replication. From Hepatitis C virus genotype 1a (isolate H77) (HCV).
   4005..4376    +  CDS            RelA (p65) AD: transcriptional activation domain of human RelA, also known as p65 (O'Shea and Perkins, 2008)
   4397..4621    +  polyA_signal   bGH poly(A) signal: bovine growth hormone polyadenylation signal
>Addgene plasmid #239722 | pKG2309_pGEEC524_pShip-EFS-ZF10-NS3-p65-bGH | addgene full sequence | sequence record 478039 | Addgene NGS Result
CGCTCGCTGACTGCAGGTGCCCGTGTCTCAAAATCTCTGATGTTACATTGCACAAGATAAAAATATATCA
TCATGAACAATAAAACTGTCTGCTTACATAAACAGTAATACAAGGGGTGTTATGAGCCATATTCAACGGG
AAACGTCGAGGCCGCGATTAAATTCCAACATGGATGCTGATTTATATGGGTATAAATGGGCTCGCGATAA
TGTCGGGCAATCAGGTGCGACAATCTATCGCTTGTATGGGAAGCCCGATGCGCCAGAGTTGTTTCTGAAA
CATGGCAAAGGTAGCGTTGCCAATGATGTTACAGATGAGATGGTCAGACTAAACTGGCTGACGGAATTTA
TGCCTCTTCCGACCATCAAGCATTTTATCCGTACTCCTGGTGATGCATGGTTACTCACCACTGCGATCCC
CGGAAAAACAGCATTCCAGGTATTAGAAGAATATCCTGATTCAGGTGAAAATATTGTTGATGCGCTGGCA
GTGTTCCTGCGCCGGTTGCATTCGATTCCTGTTTGTAATTGTCCTTTTAACAGCGATCGCGTATTTCGTC
TAGCTCAGGCGCAATCACGAATGAATAACGGTTTGGTTGATGCGAGTGATTTTGATGACGAGCGTAATGG
CTGGCCTGTTGAACAAGTCTGGAAAGAAATGCATAAACTTTTGCCATTCTCACCGGATTCAGTCGTCACT
CATGGTGATTTCTCACTTGATAACCTTATTTTTGACGAGGGGAAATTAATAGGTTGTATTGATGTTGGAC
GAGTCGGAATCGCAGACCGATACCAGGATCTTGCCATCCTATGGAACTGCCTCGGTGAGTTTTCTCCTTC
ATTACAGAAACGGCTTTTTCAAAAATATGGTATTGATAATCCTGATATGAATAAATTGCAGTTTCATTTG
ATGCTCGATGAGTTTTTCTAATCAGAATTGGTTAATTGGTTGTAACATTATTCAGATTGGGCCCCGTTCC
ACTGAGCGTCAGACCCCGTAGAAAAGATCAAAGGATCTTCTTGAGATCCTTTTTTTCTGCGCGTAATCTG
CTGCTTGCAAACAAAAAAACCACCGCTACCAGCGGTGGTTTGTTTGCCGGATCAAGAGCTACCAACTCTT
TTTCCGAAGGTAACTGGCTTCAGCAGAGCGCAGATACCAAATACTGTTCTTCTAGTGTAGCCGTAGTTAG
GCCACCACTTCAAGAACTCTGTAGCACCGCCTACATACCTCGCTCTGCTAATCCTGTTACCAGTGGCTGC
TGCCAGTGGCGATAAGTCGTGTCTTACCGGGTTGGACTCAAGACGATAGTTACCGGATAAGGCGCAGCGG
TCGGGCTGAACGGGGGGTTCGTGCACACAGCCCAGCTTGGAGCGAACGACCTACACCGAACTGAGATACC
TACAGCGTGAGCTATGAGAAAGCGCCACGCTTCCCGAAGGGAGAAAGGCGGACAGGTATCCGGTAAGCGG
CAGGGTCGGAACAGGAGAGCGCACGAGGGAGCTTCCAGGGGGAAACGCCTGGTATCTTTATAGTCCTGTC
GGGTTTCGCCACCTCTGACTTGAGCGTCGATTTTTGTGATGCTCGTCAGGGGGGCGGAGCCTATGGAAAA
ACGCCAGCAACGCGGCCTTTTTACGGTTCCTGGCCTTTTGCTGGCCTTTTGCTCACATGTTCTTTCCTGC
GTTATCCCCTGATTCTGTGGATAACCGTATTACCGCTAGCATGGATCTCGGGGACGTCTAACTACTAAGC
GAGAGTAGGGAACTGCCAGGCATCAAATAAAACGAAAGGCTCAGTCGGAAGACTGGGCCTTTCGTTTTAT
CTGTTGTTTGTCGGTGAACGCTCTCCTGAGTAGGACAAATCCGCCGGGAGCGGATTTGAACGTTGTGAAG
CAACGGCCCGGAGGGTGGCGGGCAGGACGCCCGCCATAAACTGCCAGGCATCAAACTAAGCAGAAGGCCA
TCCTGACGGATGGCCTTTTTGCGTTTCTACAAACTCTTCCTGTTAGTTAGTTACTTAAGCTCGGGCCCAC
CTGCAGTCTACTTACTGGGCAGAGCGCACATCGCCCACAGTCCCCGAGAAGTTGGGGGGAGGGGTCGGCA
ATTGAACCGGTGCCTAGAGAAGGTGGCGCGGGGTAAACTGGGAAAGTGATGTCGTGTACTGGCTCCGCCT
TTTTCCCGAGGGTGGGGGAGAACCGTATATAAGTGCAGTAGTCGCCGTGAACGTTCTTTTTCGCAACGGG
TTTGCCGCCAGAACACAGTAATGAGCCACCATGTCTAGACCCGGAGAGCGCCCATTCCAGTGTCGGATTT
GCATGCGGAACTTTTCGAGAAGACACGGCCTGGACAGACATACCCGTACTCATACAGGTGAAAAACCCTT
TCAGTGTCGGATCTGTATGCGAAATTTCTCCGACCACAGCAGCCTGAAGAGACATCTACGTACCCACACC
GGCAGCCAGAAGCCATTTCAGTGTCGGATCTGTATGCGGAACTTCTCCGTGAGACACAACCTGACCAGAC
ATCTACGTACGCACACCGGAGAGAAGCCATTCCAATGCCGAATATGCATGCGCAACTTCAGTGACCACAG
CAACCTGAGCAGACACCTAAAAACCCACACCGGTTCCCAGAAGCCATTTCAGTGTCGGATCTGTATGCGG
AACTTCTCCCAGCGCAGCAGCCTGGTGAGACATCTACGTACGCACACCGGAGAGAAGCCATTCCAATGCC
GAATATGCATGCGCAACTTCAGTGAGAGCGGCCACCTGAAGAGACACCTGCGTACGCACCTGAGGGGATC
CACCTGCAGGGACTACAAAGACCATGACGGTGATTATAAAGATCATGACATCGATTACAAGGATGACGAT
GACAAGATGGCCCCCAAGAAAAAGAGGAAGGTGGGCATTCACGGGGTGCCGGGTGGACTCGAGGGAGGCG
GTGGAAGCGGCGGTACCGAGGACGTGGTGTGCTGCCACTCAATCTACGGCAAGAAGAAGGGTGATATCGA
CACCTACCGATACATAGGCTCTTCCGGGACAGGCTGCGTGGTCATAGTGGGCAGGATCGTCTTGTCCGGA
TCCGGCACTAGTGCGCCCATCACGGCGTACGCCCAGCAGACGAGAGGCCTCCTAGGGTGTATAATCACCA
GCCTGACTGGCCGGGACAAAAACCAAGTGGAGGGTGAGGTCCAGATCGTGTCAACTGCTACCCAAACCTT
CCTGGCAACGTGCATCAATGGGGTATGCTGGGCAGTCTACCACGGGGCCGGAACGAGGACCATCGCATCA
CCCAAGGGTCCTGTCATCCAGATGTATACCAATGTGGACCAAGACCTTGTGGGCTGGCCCGCTCCTCAAG
GTTCCCGCTCATTGACACCCTGTACCTGCGGCTCCTCGGACCTTTACCTGGTCACGAGGCACGCCGATGT
CATTCCCGTGCGCCGGCGAGGTGATAGCAGGGGTAGCCTGCTTTCGCCCCGGCCCATTTCCTACTTGAAA
GGCTCCTCGGGGGGTCCGCTGTTGTGCCCCGCGGGACACGCCGTGGGCCTATTCAGGGCCGCGGTGTGCA
CCCGTGGAGTGGCTAAAGCGGTGGACTTTATCCCTGTGGAGAACCTAGAGACAACCATGAGATCCCCGGT
GTTCACGGACAACTCCTCTCCACCAGCAGTCACCCTGACGCACCCAATCACCAAAATCGATAGGGAGGTT
CTCTACCAGGAGTTCGATGAGATGGAAGAGTGCTCTCAGCACTATCCCTACGATGTGCCCGATTACGCTG
GAGGCGGTGGAAGCGGCGGTACCGATGAGTTTCCCACCATGGTGTTTCCTTCTGGGCAGATCAGCCAGGC
CTCGGCCTTGGCCCCGGCCCCTCCCCAAGTCCTGCCCCAGGCTCCAGCCCCTGCCCCTGCTCCAGCCATG
GTATCAGCTCTGGCCCAGGCCCCAGCCCCTGTCCCAGTCCTAGCCCCAGGCCCTCCTCAGGCTGTGGCCC
CACCTGCCCCCAAGCCCACCCAGGCTGGGGAAGGAACGCTGTCAGAGGCCCTGCTGCAGCTGCAGTTTGA
TGATGAAGACCTGGGGGCCTTGCTTGGCAACAGCACAGACCCAGCTGTGTTCACAGACCTGGCATCCGTC
GACAACTCCGAGTTTCAGCAGCTGCTGAACCAGGGCATACCTGTGGCCCCCCACACAACTGAGCCCATGC
TGATGGAGTACCCTGAGGCTATAACTCGCCTAGTGACAGGGGCCCAGAGGCCCCCCGACCCAGCTCCTGC
TCCACTGGGGGCCCCGGGGCTCCCCAATGGCCTCCTTTCAGGAGATGAAGACTTCTCCTCCATTGCGGAC
ATGGACTTCTCAGCCCTGCTGAGTCAGATCAGCTCCCAATTGTAACAACGTTGCACCTGTGCCTTCTAGT
TGCCAGCCATCTGTTGTTTGCCCCTCCCCCGTGCCTTCCTTGACCCTGGAAGGTGCCACTCCCACTGTCC
TTTCCTAATAAAATGAGGAAATTGCATCGCATTGTCTGAGTAGGTGTCATTCTATTCTGGGGGGTGGGGT
GGGGCAGGACAGCAAGGGGGAGGATTGGGAAGACAATAGCAGGCATGCTGGGGATGCGGTGGGCTCTATG
G
